Addgene plasmid #238841: NanoLuc-PDPK1 Fusion Vector
Purpose: Express NanoLuc-PDPK1 Fusion Protein in Mammalian Cells under a CMV promoter
Depositing lab: Promega Corporation.
Backbone
  Vector backbone: pFN31K Nluc CMV-neo Flexi(R) Vector
  Vector type: Mammalian Expression
Growth in bacteria
  Bacterial resistance: Kanamycin, 50 μg/mL
  Growth temperature: 37°C
  Growth strain: DH5alpha
  Copy number: High Copy
Gene/Insert
  Gene/Insert name: PDPK1
  Species: H. sapiens (human)
  Entrez Gene: PDPK1 (a.k.a. PDK1, PDPK2, PDPK2P, PRO0461)
  Promoter: CMV
  Tag / fusion protein: NanoLuc (R) (N terminal on backbone)
  Cloning method: Other
Terms and licenses: Academic/Nonprofit Terms; Industry Terms
How to cite: NanoLuc-PDPK1 Fusion Vector was a gift from Promega Corporation (Addgene plasmid # 238841 ; http://n2t.net/addgene:238841 ; RRID:Addgene_238841)
