[The description below was written by a language model from this plasmid's Addgene catalogue record and pLannotate feature annotations shown in this document.]
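Description:
NanoLuc-PDPK1 Fusion Vector is a mammalian expression plasmid built on the pFN31K Nluc CMV-neo Flexi Vector backbone, designed to produce human PDPK1 (also called PDK1) fused at its N terminus to NanoLuc luciferase. Transcription is driven by the human cytomegalovirus immediate-early enhancer and promoter, followed by a chimeric β-globin/immunoglobulin heavy chain intron that generally improves mRNA processing and expression. A T7 promoter sits just upstream of the coding region, which would also allow T7 polymerase-driven transcription. The human codon-optimized Nluc open reading frame is followed after a short linker by the PDPK1 coding sequence. PDPK1 is a serine/threonine master kinase that phosphorylates and activates AGC-family kinases such as AKT, S6 kinases, SGK and PKC isoforms. An SV40 polyadenylation signal lies downstream. The small annotated fragments in this region (MCS, SET1, T7 terminator, large T antigen, M13 ori, bom, tnpA) look like backbone remnants or partial matches rather than functional parts.

The plasmid is propagated in E. coli at high copy from a ColE1/pUC-type origin, and a ColE1 cer site helps keep it monomeric. A single neo (nptII) gene serves as a dual marker. The bacterial EM7 promoter gives kanamycin resistance in bacteria, while the SV40 early promoter and a synthetic poly(A) signal allow neomycin-analogue (G418) selection of mammalian cells. The two sequence records differ by 72 nt (6,365 versus 6,437 nt), and the difference maps to the SV40 promoter region, where the longer record is annotated with the enhancer plus early promoter. All other features match. The record states only that the construct expresses the fusion in mammalian cells. Luciferase-tagged kinases of this kind are commonly used as luminescent donors in energy-transfer or other bioluminescent assays, but no specific application is given.
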