Features (pLannotate 1.2.2; 20 found; start..end, strand, type, name):
    140..517     +  enhancer       CMV enhancer: human cytomegalovirus immediate early enhancer
    519..718     +  promoter       CMV promoter: human cytomegalovirus (CMV) immediate early promoter
    857..989     +  intron         chimeric intron: chimera between introns from human β-globin and immunoglobulin heavy chain genes
   1033..1051    +  promoter       T7 promoter: promoter for bacteriophage T7 RNA polymerase
   1065..1577    +  CDS            Nluc: NanoLuc® luciferase human codon-optimized
   1599..3266    +  CDS            PDPK1: PDPK1_HUMAN - Also known as PDK1. Experimental evidence at protein level: Swiss-Prot protein existence level 1. Serine/threonine kinase which acts as a master kinase, phosphorylating and activating a subgroup of the AGC family of protein kinases. Its targets include: protein kinase B (PKB/AKT1, PKB/AKT2, PKB/AKT3), p70 ribosomal protein S6 kinase (RPS6KB1), p90 ribosomal protein S6 kinase (RPS6KA1, RPS6KA2 and RPS6KA3), cyclic AMP-dependent protein kinase (PRKACA), protein kinase C (PRKCD and PRKCZ), serum and glucocorticoid-inducible kinase (SGK1, SGK2 and SGK3), p21-activated kinase-1 (PAK1)
   3275..3330    +  misc_feature   MCS: pUC18/19 multiple cloning site
   3337..3386    +  CDS            SET1 (fragment): solubility-enhancement tag derived from T7 phage gene 10B
   3394..3413    +  terminator     T7 terminator (fragment): transcription terminator for bacteriophage T7 RNA polymerase
   3435..3556    -  polyA_signal   SV40 poly(A) signal: SV40 polyadenylation signal
   3579..3647    -  CDS            large T antigen (fragment): large T antigen from SV40 (simian virus 40)
   3652..3684    +  rep_origin     M13 ori (fragment): M13 bacteriophage origin of replication; arrow indicates direction of (+) strand synthesis
   3685..3736    -  misc_feature   bom (fragment): basis of mobility region from pBR322
   3868..4078    +  promoter       SV40 promoter: SV40 early promoter
   4101..4148    +  promoter       EM7 promoter: synthetic bacterial promoter&nbsp
   4180..4971    +  CDS            neo: KKA2_KLEPN - Also known as kan, nptII. Experimental evidence at protein level: Swiss-Prot protein existence level 1. Resistance to kanamycin, neomycin, paromomycin, ribostamycin, butirosin and gentamicin B. From Klebsiella pneumoniae.
   5038..5086    +  polyA_signal   poly(A) signal: synthetic polyadenylation signal
   5107..5196    -  CDS            tnpA (fragment): TN5P_ECOLX - Also known as tnp. Experimental evidence at protein level: Swiss-Prot protein existence level 1. Mediates transposition of transposon Tn5 by a 'cut and paste' mechanism. First, the monomeric transposase binds the 19 bp inverted DNA repeats flanking the transposon. Then, dimerization of the DNA- bound transposase creates a synaptic DNA complex. After nicking of the first DNA strand, excision of the transposon proceeds through a series of intermediates. The transposase then mediates the insertion of the transposon at a new site by strand transfer. The activity of the wild- type tran
   5325..5913    -  rep_origin     ori: high-copy-number ColE1/pMB1/pBR322/pUC origin of replication
   6029..6312    +  misc_feature   cer region: ColE1-derived recombination site that helps to maintain plasmids as monomers
>Addgene plasmid #238841 | NanoLuc-PDPK1 Fusion Vector | addgene full sequence | sequence record 481539 | Addgene NGS Result
TCAATATTGGCCATTAGCCATATTATTCATTGGTTATATAGCATAAATCAATATTGGCTATTGGCCATTG
CATACGTTGTATCTATATCATAATATGTACATTTATATTGGCTCATGTCCAATATGACCGCCATGTTGGC
ATTGATTATTGACTAGTTATTAATAGTAATCAATTACGGGGTCATTAGTTCATAGCCCATATATGGAGTT
CCGCGTTACATAACTTACGGTAAATGGCCCGCCTGGCTGACCGCCCAACGACCCCCGCCCATTGACGTCA
ATAATGACGTATGTTCCCATAGTAACGCCAATAGGGACTTTCCATTGACGTCAATGGGTGGAGTATTTAC
GGTAAACTGCCCACTTGGCAGTACATCAAGTGTATCATATGCCAAGTCCGCCCCCTATTGACGTCAATGA
CGGTAAATGGCCCGCCTGGCATTATGCCCAGTACATGACCTTACGGGACTTTCCTACTTGGCAGTACATC
TACGTATTAGTCATCGCTATTACCATGGTGATGCGGTTTTGGCAGTACACCAATGGGCGTGGATAGCGGT
TTGACTCACGGGGATTTCCAAGTCTCCACCCCATTGACGTCAATGGGAGTTTGTTTTGGCACCAAAATCA
ACGGGACTTTCCAAAATGTCGTAATAACCCCGCCCCGTTGACGCAAATGGGCGGTAGGCGTGTACGGTGG
GAGGTCTATATAAGCAGAGCTGGTTTAGTGAACCGTCAGATCACTAGAAGCTTTATTGCGGTAGTTTATC
ACAGTTAAATTGCTAACGCAGTCAGTGCTTCTGACACAACAGTCTCGAACTTAAGCTGCAGAAGTTGGTC
GTGAGGCACTGGGCAGGTAAGTATCAAGGTTACAAGACAGGTTTAAGGAGACCAATAGAAACTGGGCTTG
TCGAGACAGAGAAGACTCTTGCGTTTCTGATAGGCACCTATTGGTCTTACTGACATCCACTTTGCCTTTC
TCTCCACAGGTGTCCACTCCCAGTTCAATTACAGCTCTTAAGGCTAGAGTATTAATACGACTCACTATAG
GGCTAGCGCTCACCATGGTCTTCACACTCGAAGATTTCGTTGGGGACTGGCGACAGACAGCCGGCTACAA
CCTGGACCAAGTCCTTGAACAGGGAGGTGTGTCCAGTTTGTTTCAGAATCTCGGGGTGTCCGTAACTCCG
ATCCAAAGGATTGTCCTGAGCGGTGAAAATGGGCTGAAGATCGACATCCATGTCATCATCCCGTATGAAG
GTCTGAGCGGCGACCAAATGGGCCAGATCGAAAAAATTTTTAAGGTGGTGTACCCTGTGGATGATCATCA
CTTTAAGGTGATCCTGCACTATGGCACACTGGTAATCGACGGGGTTACGCCGAACATGATCGACTATTTC
GGACGGCCGTATGAAGGCATCGCCGTGTTCGACGGCAAAAAGATCACTGTAACAGGGACCCTGTGGAACG
GCAACAAAATTATCGACGAGCGCCTGATCAACCCCGACGGCTCCCTGCTGTTCCGAGTAACCATCAACGG
AGTGACCGGCTGGCGGCTGTGCGAACGCATTCTGGCGGGCTCGAGCGGCGCGATCGCCATGGCCAGGACC
ACCAGCCAGCTGTATGACGCCGTGCCCATCCAGTCCAGCGTGGTGTTATGTTCCTGCCCATCCCCATCAA
TGGTGAGGACCCAGACTGAGTCCAGCACGCCCCCTGGCATTCCTGGTGGCAGCAGGCAGGGCCCCGCCAT
GGACGGCACTGCAGCCGAGCCTCGGCCCGGCGCCGGCTCCCTGCAGCATGCCCAGCCTCCGCCGCAGCCT
CGGAAGAAGCGGCCTGAGGACTTCAAGTTTGGGAAAATCCTTGGGGAAGGCTCTTTTTCCACGGTTGTCC
TGGCTCGAGAACTGGCAACCTCCAGAGAATATGCGATTAAAATTCTGGAGAAGCGACATATCATAAAAGA
GAACAAGGTCCCCTATGTAACCAGAGAGCGGGATGTCATGTCGCGCCTGGATCACCCCTTCTTTGTTAAG
CTTTACTTCACATTTCAGGACGACGAGAAGCTGTATTTCGGCCTTAGTTATGCCAAAAATGGAGAACTAC
TTAAATATATTCGCAAAATCGGTTCATTCGATGAGACCTGTACCCGATTTTACACGGCTGAGATTGTGTC
TGCTTTAGAGTACTTGCACGGCAAGGGCATCATTCACAGGGACCTTAAACCGGAAAACATTTTGTTAAAT
GAAGATATGCACATCCAGATCACAGATTTTGGAACAGCAAAAGTCTTATCCCCAGAGAGCAAACAAGCCA
GGGCCAACTCATTCGTGGGAACAGCGCAGTACGTTTCTCCAGAGCTGCTCACGGAGAAGTCCGCCTGTAA
GAGTTCAGACCTTTGGGCTCTTGGATGCATAATATACCAGCTTGTGGCAGGACTCCCACCATTCCGAGCT
GGAAACGAGTATCTTATATTTCAGAAGATCATTAAGTTGGAATATGACTTTCCAGAAAAATTCTTCCCTA
AGGCAAGAGACCTCGTGGAGAAACTTTTGGTTTTAGATGCCACAAAGCGGTTAGGCTGTGAGGAAATGGA
AGGATACGGACCTCTTAAAGCACACCCGTTCTTCGAGTCCGTCACGTGGGAGAACCTGCACCAGCAGACG
CCTCCGAAGCTCACCGCTTACCTGCCGGCTATGTCGGAAGACGACGAGGACTGCTATGGCAATTATGACA
ATCTCCTGAGCCAGTTTGGCTGCATGCAGGTGTCTTCGTCCTCCTCCTCACACTCCCTGTCAGCCTCCGA
CACGGGCCTGCCCCAGAGGTCAGGCAGCAACATAGAGCAGTACATTCACGATCTGGACTCGAACTCCTTT
GAACTGGACTTACAGTTTTCCGAAGATGAGAAGAGGTTGTTGTTGGAGAAGCAGGCTGGCGGAAACCCTT
GGCACCAGTTTGTAGAAAATAATTTAATACTAAAGATGGGCCCAGTGGATAAGCGGAAGGGTTTATTTGC
AAGACGACGACAGCTGTTGCTCACAGAAGGACCACATTTATATTATGTGGATCCTGTCAACAAAGTTCTG
AAAGGTGAAATTCCTTGGTCACAAGAACTTCGACCAGAGGCCAAGAATTTTAAAACTTTCTTTGTCCACA
CGCCTAACAGGACGTATTATCTGATGGACCCCAGCGGGAACGCACACAAGTGGTGCAGGAAGATCCAGGA
GGTTTGGAGGCAGCGATACCAGAGCCACCCGGACGCCGCTGTGCAGGTTTAAACGAATTCGGGCTCGGTA
CCCGGGGATCCTCTAGAGTCGACCTGCAGGCATGCAAGCTGATCCGGCTGCTAACAAAGCCCGAAAGGAA
GCTGAGTTGGCTGCTGCCACCGCTGAGCAATAACTAGCATAACCCCTTGGGGCGGCCGCTTCGAGCAGAC
ATGATAAGATACATTGATGAGTTTGGACAAACCACAACTAGAATGCAGTGAAAAAAATGCTTTATTTGTG
AAATTTGTGATGCTATTGCTTTATTTGTAACCATTATAAGCTGCAATAAACAAGTTAACAACAACAATTG
CATTCATTTTATGTTTCAGGTTCAGGGGGAGATGTGGGAGGTTTTTTTAAGCAAGTAAAACCTCTACAAA
TGTGGTAAAATCGAATTTTAACAAAATATTAACGCTTACAATTTCCTGATGCGGTATTTTCTCCTTACGC
ATCTGTGCGGTATTTCACACCGCATACGCGGATCTGCGCAGCACCATGGCCTGAAATAACCTCTGAAAGA
GGAACTTGGTTAGGTACCTTCTGAGGCGGAAAGAACCAGCTGTGGAATGTGTGTCAGTTAGGGTGTGGAA
AGTCCCCAGGCTCCCCAGCAGGCAGAAGTATGCAAAGCATGCATCTCAATTAGTCAGCAACCATAGTCCC
GCCCCTAACTCCGCCCATCCCGCCCCTAACTCCGCCCAGTTCCGCCCATTCTCCGCCCCATGGCTGACTA
ATTTTTTTTATTTATGCAGAGGCCGAGGCCGCCTCGGCCTCTGAGCTATTCCAGAAGTAGTGAGGAGGCT
TTTTTGGAGGCCTAGGCTTTTGCAAAAAGCTTAATTAACTGTTGACAATTAATCATCGGCATAGTATATC
GGCATAGTATAATACGACAAGGTGAGGAACTAAACCCAGGAGGCAGATCATGATTGAACAAGATGGATTG
CACGCAGGTTCTCCGGCCGCTTGGGTGGAGAGGCTATTCGGCTATGACTGGGCACAACAGACAATCGGCT
GCTCTGATGCCGCCGTGTTCCGGCTGTCAGCGCAGGGGCGCCCGGTTCTTTTTGTCAAGACCGACCTGTC
CGGTGCCCTGAATGAACTGCAGGACGAGGCAGCGCGGCTATCGTGGCTGGCCACGACGGGCGTTCCTTGC
GCAGCTGTGCTCGACGTTGTCACTGAAGCGGGAAGGGACTGGCTGCTATTGGGCGAAGTGCCGGGGCAGG
ATCTCCTGTCATCTCACCTTGCTCCTGCCGAGAAAGTATCCATCATGGCTGATGCAATGCGGCGGCTGCA
TACGCTTGATCCGGCTACCTGCCCATTCGACCACCAAGCGAAACATCGCATCGAGCGAGCACGTACTCGG
ATGGAAGCCGGTCTTGTCGATCAGGATGATCTGGACGAAGAGCATCAGGGGCTCGCGCCAGCCGAACTGT
TCGCCAGGCTCAAGGCGCGCATGCCCGACGGCGAGGATCTCGTCGTGACCCATGGCGATGCCTGCTTGCC
GAATATCATGGTGGAAAATGGCCGCTTTTCTGGATTCATCGACTGTGGCCGGCTGGGTGTGGCGGACCGC
TATCAGGACATAGCGTTGGCTACCCGTGATATTGCTGAAGAGCTTGGCGGCGAATGGGCTGACCGCTTCC
TCGTGCTTTACGGTATCGCCGCTCCCGATTCGCAGCGCATCGCCTTCTATCGCCTTCTTGACGAGTTCTT
CTGAGCGGGACTCTGGGGTTCGAAATGACCGACCAAGCGACGCCCAACCTGCCATCACGATGGCCGCAAT
AAAATATCTTTATTTTCATTACATCTGTGTGTTGGTTTTTTGTGTGAATCGATAGCGATAAGGATCCTCT
TTGCGCTTGCGTTTTCCCTTGTCCAGATAGCCCAGTAGCTGACATTCATCCGGGGTCAGCACCGTTTCTG
CGGACTGGCTTTCTACCCGGTATCAGCTCACTCAAAGGCGGTAATACGGTTATCCACAGAATCAGGGGAT
AACGCAGGAAAGAACATGTGAGCAAAAGGCCAGCAAAAGGCCAGGAACCGTAAAAAGGCCGCGTTGCTGG
CGTTTTTCCATAGGCTCCGCCCCCCTGACGAGCATCACAAAAATCGACGCTCAAGTCAGAGGTGGCGAAA
CCCGACAGGACTATAAAGATACCAGGCGTTTCCCCCTGGAAGCTCCCTCGTGCGCTCTCCTGTTCCGACC
CTGCCGCTTACCGGATACCTGTCCGCCTTTCTCCCTTCGGGAAGCGTGGCGCTTTCTCATAGCTCACGCT
GTAGGTATCTCAGTTCGGTGTAGGTCGTTCGCTCCAAGCTGGGCTGTGTGCACGAACCCCCCGTTCAGCC
CGACCGCTGCGCCTTATCCGGTAACTATCGTCTTGAGTCCAACCCGGTAAGACACGACTTATCGCCACTG
GCAGCAGCCACTGGTAACAGGATTAGCAGAGCGAGGTATGTAGGCGGTGCTACAGAGTTCTTGAAGTGGT
GGCCTAACTACGGCTACACTAGAAGGACAGTATTTGGTATCTGCGCTCTGCTGAAGCCAGTTACCTTCGG
AAAAAGAGTTGGTAGCTCTTGATCCGGCAAACAAACCACCGCTGGTAGCGGTGGTTTTTTTGTTTGCAAG
CAGCAGATTACGCGCAGAAAAAAAGGATTTCAAGAAGATCCTTTGATCTTTTCTACGGGGTCTGACGCTC
AGTGGAACGAAAACTCACGTTAAGGGATTTTGGTCATGAGATTATCAAAAAGGATCTTCACCTAGATCCT
TTTATAGTCCGGAAATACAGGAACGCACGCTGGATGGCCCTTCGCTGGGATGGTGAAACCATGAAAAATG
GCAGCTTCAGTGGATTAAGTGGGGGTAATGTGGCCTGTACCCTCTGGTTGCATAGGTATTCATACGGTTA
AAATTTATCAGGCGCGATTGCGGCAGTTTTTCGGGTGGTTTGTTGCCATTTTTACCTGTCTGCTGCCGTG
ATCGCGCTGAACGCGTTTTAGCGGTGCGTACAATTAAGGGATTATGGTAAATCCACTTACTGTCTGCCCT
CGTAGCCATCGAGATAAACCGCAGTACTCCGGCCACGATGCGTCCGGCGTAGAGGATCGAGATCT
