Features (pLannotate 1.2.2; 20 found; start..end, strand, type, name):
    140..517     +  enhancer       CMV enhancer: human cytomegalovirus immediate early enhancer
    519..718     +  promoter       CMV promoter: human cytomegalovirus (CMV) immediate early promoter
    857..989     +  intron         chimeric intron: chimera between introns from human β-globin and immunoglobulin heavy chain genes
   1033..1051    +  promoter       T7 promoter: promoter for bacteriophage T7 RNA polymerase
   1065..1577    +  CDS            Nluc: NanoLuc® luciferase human codon-optimized
   1599..3266    +  CDS            PDPK1: PDPK1_HUMAN - Also known as PDK1. Experimental evidence at protein level: Swiss-Prot protein existence level 1. Serine/threonine kinase which acts as a master kinase, phosphorylating and activating a subgroup of the AGC family of protein kinases. Its targets include: protein kinase B (PKB/AKT1, PKB/AKT2, PKB/AKT3), p70 ribosomal protein S6 kinase (RPS6KB1), p90 ribosomal protein S6 kinase (RPS6KA1, RPS6KA2 and RPS6KA3), cyclic AMP-dependent protein kinase (PRKACA), protein kinase C (PRKCD and PRKCZ), serum and glucocorticoid-inducible kinase (SGK1, SGK2 and SGK3), p21-activated kinase-1 (PAK1)
   3275..3330    +  misc_feature   MCS: pUC18/19 multiple cloning site
   3337..3386    +  CDS            SET1 (fragment): solubility-enhancement tag derived from T7 phage gene 10B
   3394..3413    +  terminator     T7 terminator (fragment): transcription terminator for bacteriophage T7 RNA polymerase
   3435..3556    -  polyA_signal   SV40 poly(A) signal: SV40 polyadenylation signal
   3579..3647    -  CDS            large T antigen (fragment): large T antigen from SV40 (simian virus 40)
   3652..3684    +  rep_origin     M13 ori (fragment): M13 bacteriophage origin of replication; arrow indicates direction of (+) strand synthesis
   3685..3736    -  misc_feature   bom (fragment): basis of mobility region from pBR322
   3801..4158    +  promoter       SV40 promoter: SV40 enhancer and early promoter
   4173..4220    +  promoter       EM7 promoter: synthetic bacterial promoter&nbsp
   4252..5043    +  CDS            neo: KKA2_KLEPN - Also known as kan, nptII. Experimental evidence at protein level: Swiss-Prot protein existence level 1. Resistance to kanamycin, neomycin, paromomycin, ribostamycin, butirosin and gentamicin B. From Klebsiella pneumoniae.
   5110..5158    +  polyA_signal   poly(A) signal: synthetic polyadenylation signal
   5179..5268    -  CDS            tnpA (fragment): TN5P_ECOLX - Also known as tnp. Experimental evidence at protein level: Swiss-Prot protein existence level 1. Mediates transposition of transposon Tn5 by a 'cut and paste' mechanism. First, the monomeric transposase binds the 19 bp inverted DNA repeats flanking the transposon. Then, dimerization of the DNA- bound transposase creates a synaptic DNA complex. After nicking of the first DNA strand, excision of the transposon proceeds through a series of intermediates. The transposase then mediates the insertion of the transposon at a new site by strand transfer. The activity of the wild- type tran
   5397..5985    -  rep_origin     ori: high-copy-number ColE1/pMB1/pBR322/pUC origin of replication
   6101..6384    +  misc_feature   cer region: ColE1-derived recombination site that helps to maintain plasmids as monomers
>Addgene plasmid #238841 | NanoLuc-PDPK1 Fusion Vector | analyzer sequence | sequence record 475296
TCAATATTGGCCATTAGCCATATTATTCATTGGTTATATAGCATAAATCAATATTGGCTATTGGCCATTG
CATACGTTGTATCTATATCATAATATGTACATTTATATTGGCTCATGTCCAATATGACCGCCATGTTGGC
ATTGATTATTGACTAGTTATTAATAGTAATCAATTACGGGGTCATTAGTTCATAGCCCATATATGGAGTT
CCGCGTTACATAACTTACGGTAAATGGCCCGCCTGGCTGACCGCCCAACGACCCCCGCCCATTGACGTCA
ATAATGACGTATGTTCCCATAGTAACGCCAATAGGGACTTTCCATTGACGTCAATGGGTGGAGTATTTAC
GGTAAACTGCCCACTTGGCAGTACATCAAGTGTATCATATGCCAAGTCCGCCCCCTATTGACGTCAATGA
CGGTAAATGGCCCGCCTGGCATTATGCCCAGTACATGACCTTACGGGACTTTCCTACTTGGCAGTACATC
TACGTATTAGTCATCGCTATTACCATGGTGATGCGGTTTTGGCAGTACACCAATGGGCGTGGATAGCGGT
TTGACTCACGGGGATTTCCAAGTCTCCACCCCATTGACGTCAATGGGAGTTTGTTTTGGCACCAAAATCA
ACGGGACTTTCCAAAATGTCGTAATAACCCCGCCCCGTTGACGCAAATGGGCGGTAGGCGTGTACGGTGG
GAGGTCTATATAAGCAGAGCTGGTTTAGTGAACCGTCAGATCACTAGAAGCTTTATTGCGGTAGTTTATC
ACAGTTAAATTGCTAACGCAGTCAGTGCTTCTGACACAACAGTCTCGAACTTAAGCTGCAGAAGTTGGTC
GTGAGGCACTGGGCAGGTAAGTATCAAGGTTACAAGACAGGTTTAAGGAGACCAATAGAAACTGGGCTTG
TCGAGACAGAGAAGACTCTTGCGTTTCTGATAGGCACCTATTGGTCTTACTGACATCCACTTTGCCTTTC
TCTCCACAGGTGTCCACTCCCAGTTCAATTACAGCTCTTAAGGCTAGAGTATTAATACGACTCACTATAG
GGCTAGCGCTCACCATGGTCTTCACACTCGAAGATTTCGTTGGGGACTGGCGACAGACAGCCGGCTACAA
CCTGGACCAAGTCCTTGAACAGGGAGGTGTGTCCAGTTTGTTTCAGAATCTCGGGGTGTCCGTAACTCCG
ATCCAAAGGATTGTCCTGAGCGGTGAAAATGGGCTGAAGATCGACATCCATGTCATCATCCCGTATGAAG
GTCTGAGCGGCGACCAAATGGGCCAGATCGAAAAAATTTTTAAGGTGGTGTACCCTGTGGATGATCATCA
CTTTAAGGTGATCCTGCACTATGGCACACTGGTAATCGACGGGGTTACGCCGAACATGATCGACTATTTC
GGACGGCCGTATGAAGGCATCGCCGTGTTCGACGGCAAAAAGATCACTGTAACAGGGACCCTGTGGAACG
GCAACAAAATTATCGACGAGCGCCTGATCAACCCCGACGGCTCCCTGCTGTTCCGAGTAACCATCAACGG
AGTGACCGGCTGGCGGCTGTGCGAACGCATTCTGGCGGGCTCGAGCGGCGCGATCGCCATGGCCAGGACC
ACCAGCCAGCTGTATGACGCCGTGCCCATCCAGTCCAGCGTGGTGTTATGTTCCTGCCCATCCCCATCAA
TGGTGAGGACCCAGACTGAGTCCAGCACGCCCCCTGGCATTCCTGGTGGCAGCAGGCAGGGCCCCGCCAT
GGACGGCACTGCAGCCGAGCCTCGGCCCGGCGCCGGCTCCCTGCAGCATGCCCAGCCTCCGCCGCAGCCT
CGGAAGAAGCGGCCTGAGGACTTCAAGTTTGGGAAAATCCTTGGGGAAGGCTCTTTTTCCACGGTTGTCC
TGGCTCGAGAACTGGCAACCTCCAGAGAATATGCGATTAAAATTCTGGAGAAGCGACATATCATAAAAGA
GAACAAGGTCCCCTATGTAACCAGAGAGCGGGATGTCATGTCGCGCCTGGATCACCCCTTCTTTGTTAAG
CTTTACTTCACATTTCAGGACGACGAGAAGCTGTATTTCGGCCTTAGTTATGCCAAAAATGGAGAACTAC
TTAAATATATTCGCAAAATCGGTTCATTCGATGAGACCTGTACCCGATTTTACACGGCTGAGATTGTGTC
TGCTTTAGAGTACTTGCACGGCAAGGGCATCATTCACAGGGACCTTAAACCGGAAAACATTTTGTTAAAT
GAAGATATGCACATCCAGATCACAGATTTTGGAACAGCAAAAGTCTTATCCCCAGAGAGCAAACAAGCCA
GGGCCAACTCATTCGTGGGAACAGCGCAGTACGTTTCTCCAGAGCTGCTCACGGAGAAGTCCGCCTGTAA
GAGTTCAGACCTTTGGGCTCTTGGATGCATAATATACCAGCTTGTGGCAGGACTCCCACCATTCCGAGCT
GGAAACGAGTATCTTATATTTCAGAAGATCATTAAGTTGGAATATGACTTTCCAGAAAAATTCTTCCCTA
AGGCAAGAGACCTCGTGGAGAAACTTTTGGTTTTAGATGCCACAAAGCGGTTAGGCTGTGAGGAAATGGA
AGGATACGGACCTCTTAAAGCACACCCGTTCTTCGAGTCCGTCACGTGGGAGAACCTGCACCAGCAGACG
CCTCCGAAGCTCACCGCTTACCTGCCGGCTATGTCGGAAGACGACGAGGACTGCTATGGCAATTATGACA
ATCTCCTGAGCCAGTTTGGCTGCATGCAGGTGTCTTCGTCCTCCTCCTCACACTCCCTGTCAGCCTCCGA
CACGGGCCTGCCCCAGAGGTCAGGCAGCAACATAGAGCAGTACATTCACGATCTGGACTCGAACTCCTTT
GAACTGGACTTACAGTTTTCCGAAGATGAGAAGAGGTTGTTGTTGGAGAAGCAGGCTGGCGGAAACCCTT
GGCACCAGTTTGTAGAAAATAATTTAATACTAAAGATGGGCCCAGTGGATAAGCGGAAGGGTTTATTTGC
AAGACGACGACAGCTGTTGCTCACAGAAGGACCACATTTATATTATGTGGATCCTGTCAACAAAGTTCTG
AAAGGTGAAATTCCTTGGTCACAAGAACTTCGACCAGAGGCCAAGAATTTTAAAACTTTCTTTGTCCACA
CGCCTAACAGGACGTATTATCTGATGGACCCCAGCGGGAACGCACACAAGTGGTGCAGGAAGATCCAGGA
GGTTTGGAGGCAGCGATACCAGAGCCACCCGGACGCCGCTGTGCAGGTTTAAACGAATTCGGGCTCGGTA
CCCGGGGATCCTCTAGAGTCGACCTGCAGGCATGCAAGCTGATCCGGCTGCTAACAAAGCCCGAAAGGAA
GCTGAGTTGGCTGCTGCCACCGCTGAGCAATAACTAGCATAACCCCTTGGGGCGGCCGCTTCGAGCAGAC
ATGATAAGATACATTGATGAGTTTGGACAAACCACAACTAGAATGCAGTGAAAAAAATGCTTTATTTGTG
AAATTTGTGATGCTATTGCTTTATTTGTAACCATTATAAGCTGCAATAAACAAGTTAACAACAACAATTG
CATTCATTTTATGTTTCAGGTTCAGGGGGAGATGTGGGAGGTTTTTTTAAGCAAGTAAAACCTCTACAAA
TGTGGTAAAATCGAATTTTAACAAAATATTAACGCTTACAATTTCCTGATGCGGTATTTTCTCCTTACGC
ATCTGTGCGGTATTTCACACCGCATACGCGGATCTGCGCAGCACCATGGCCTGAAATAACCTCTGAAAGA
GGAACTTGGTTAGGTACCTTCTGAGGCGGAAAGAACCAGCTGTGGAATGTGTGTCAGTTAGGGTGTGGAA
AGTCCCCAGGCTCCCCAGCAGGCAGAAGTATGCAAAGCATGCATCTCAATTAGTCAGCAACCAGGTGTGG
AAAGTCCCCAGGCTCCCCAGCAGGCAGAAGTATGCAAAGCATGCATCTCAATTAGTCAGCAACCATAGTC
CCGCCCCTAACTCCGCCCATCCCGCCCCTAACTCCGCCCAGTTCCGCCCATTCTCCGCCCCATGGCTGAC
TAATTTTTTTTATTTATGCAGAGGCCGAGGCCGCCTCGGCCTCTGAGCTATTCCAGAAGTAGTGAGGAGG
CTTTTTTGGAGGCCTAGGCTTTTGCAAAAAGCTTAATTAACTGTTGACAATTAATCATCGGCATAGTATA
TCGGCATAGTATAATACGACAAGGTGAGGAACTAAACCCAGGAGGCAGATCATGATTGAACAAGATGGAT
TGCACGCAGGTTCTCCGGCCGCTTGGGTGGAGAGGCTATTCGGCTATGACTGGGCACAACAGACAATCGG
CTGCTCTGATGCCGCCGTGTTCCGGCTGTCAGCGCAGGGGCGCCCGGTTCTTTTTGTCAAGACCGACCTG
TCCGGTGCCCTGAATGAACTGCAGGACGAGGCAGCGCGGCTATCGTGGCTGGCCACGACGGGCGTTCCTT
GCGCAGCTGTGCTCGACGTTGTCACTGAAGCGGGAAGGGACTGGCTGCTATTGGGCGAAGTGCCGGGGCA
GGATCTCCTGTCATCTCACCTTGCTCCTGCCGAGAAAGTATCCATCATGGCTGATGCAATGCGGCGGCTG
CATACGCTTGATCCGGCTACCTGCCCATTCGACCACCAAGCGAAACATCGCATCGAGCGAGCACGTACTC
GGATGGAAGCCGGTCTTGTCGATCAGGATGATCTGGACGAAGAGCATCAGGGGCTCGCGCCAGCCGAACT
GTTCGCCAGGCTCAAGGCGCGCATGCCCGACGGCGAGGATCTCGTCGTGACCCATGGCGATGCCTGCTTG
CCGAATATCATGGTGGAAAATGGCCGCTTTTCTGGATTCATCGACTGTGGCCGGCTGGGTGTGGCGGACC
GCTATCAGGACATAGCGTTGGCTACCCGTGATATTGCTGAAGAGCTTGGCGGCGAATGGGCTGACCGCTT
CCTCGTGCTTTACGGTATCGCCGCTCCCGATTCGCAGCGCATCGCCTTCTATCGCCTTCTTGACGAGTTC
TTCTGAGCGGGACTCTGGGGTTCGAAATGACCGACCAAGCGACGCCCAACCTGCCATCACGATGGCCGCA
ATAAAATATCTTTATTTTCATTACATCTGTGTGTTGGTTTTTTGTGTGAATCGATAGCGATAAGGATCCT
CTTTGCGCTTGCGTTTTCCCTTGTCCAGATAGCCCAGTAGCTGACATTCATCCGGGGTCAGCACCGTTTC
TGCGGACTGGCTTTCTACCCGGTATCAGCTCACTCAAAGGCGGTAATACGGTTATCCACAGAATCAGGGG
ATAACGCAGGAAAGAACATGTGAGCAAAAGGCCAGCAAAAGGCCAGGAACCGTAAAAAGGCCGCGTTGCT
GGCGTTTTTCCATAGGCTCCGCCCCCCTGACGAGCATCACAAAAATCGACGCTCAAGTCAGAGGTGGCGA
AACCCGACAGGACTATAAAGATACCAGGCGTTTCCCCCTGGAAGCTCCCTCGTGCGCTCTCCTGTTCCGA
CCCTGCCGCTTACCGGATACCTGTCCGCCTTTCTCCCTTCGGGAAGCGTGGCGCTTTCTCATAGCTCACG
CTGTAGGTATCTCAGTTCGGTGTAGGTCGTTCGCTCCAAGCTGGGCTGTGTGCACGAACCCCCCGTTCAG
CCCGACCGCTGCGCCTTATCCGGTAACTATCGTCTTGAGTCCAACCCGGTAAGACACGACTTATCGCCAC
TGGCAGCAGCCACTGGTAACAGGATTAGCAGAGCGAGGTATGTAGGCGGTGCTACAGAGTTCTTGAAGTG
GTGGCCTAACTACGGCTACACTAGAAGGACAGTATTTGGTATCTGCGCTCTGCTGAAGCCAGTTACCTTC
GGAAAAAGAGTTGGTAGCTCTTGATCCGGCAAACAAACCACCGCTGGTAGCGGTGGTTTTTTTGTTTGCA
AGCAGCAGATTACGCGCAGAAAAAAAGGATTTCAAGAAGATCCTTTGATCTTTTCTACGGGGTCTGACGC
TCAGTGGAACGAAAACTCACGTTAAGGGATTTTGGTCATGAGATTATCAAAAAGGATCTTCACCTAGATC
CTTTTATAGTCCGGAAATACAGGAACGCACGCTGGATGGCCCTTCGCTGGGATGGTGAAACCATGAAAAA
TGGCAGCTTCAGTGGATTAAGTGGGGGTAATGTGGCCTGTACCCTCTGGTTGCATAGGTATTCATACGGT
TAAAATTTATCAGGCGCGATTGCGGCAGTTTTTCGGGTGGTTTGTTGCCATTTTTACCTGTCTGCTGCCG
TGATCGCGCTGAACGCGTTTTAGCGGTGCGTACAATTAAGGGATTATGGTAAATCCACTTACTGTCTGCC
CTCGTAGCCATCGAGATAAACCGCAGTACTCCGGCCACGATGCGTCCGGCGTAGAGGATCGAGATCT
